Addgene plasmid #74027: FH95pUP95E17RGW (D4)
Purpose: lentiviral expression of Psd95 shRNA and Psd95-Q15A-EGFP fusion
Depositing lab: Robert Malenka & Oliver Schluter & Weifeng Xu. Depositing organization: Stanford University. Publication: Molecular dissociation of the role of PSD-95 in regulating synaptic strength and LTD. Xu W, Schluter OM, Steiner P, Czervionke BL, Sabatini B, Malenka RC. Neuron. 2008 Jan 24;57(2):248-62. doi: 10.1016/j.neuron.2007.11.027. PubMed 18215622.
Backbone
  Vector backbone: FUGW
  Backbone manufacturer: David Baltimore (Addgene plasmid # 14883)
  Backbone size w/o insert (bp): 9941
  Vector type: Mammalian Expression, Lentiviral, RNAi
Growth in bacteria
  Bacterial resistance: Ampicillin, 100 μg/mL
  Growth temperature: 37°C
  Growth strain: NEB Stable
  Copy number: High Copy
Gene/Insert
  Gene/Insert name: Psd95
  gRNA/shRNA sequence: GGA CAT CCA GGC ACA CAA G
  Species: R. norvegicus (rat)
  Mutation: E17R
  Promoter: H1
  Cloning method: Restriction Enzyme; 5′ cloning site EcoRI (not destroyed); 3′ cloning site BstBI (destroyed during cloning)
  Sequencing primers: 5′ H1 tcgctatgtgttctgggaaa
Terms and licenses: Academic/Nonprofit Terms; Industry Terms: Not Available to Industry
Depositor comments: Map: FHUGW-(pUb)-HinDIII-SalI-XbaI-(p95E15R)
How to cite: FH95pUP95E17RGW (D4) was a gift from Robert Malenka & Oliver Schluter & Weifeng Xu (Addgene plasmid # 74027 ; http://n2t.net/addgene:74027 ; RRID:Addgene_74027)
