[The description below was written by a language model from this plasmid's Addgene catalogue record.]
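Description:
FH95pUP95E17RGW (D4) is a lentiviral transfer plasmid built on the FUGW backbone and designed for molecular replacement of PSD-95 in mammalian cells. It is classified as a mammalian expression, lentiviral and RNAi vector, and is maintained in bacteria as a high-copy plasmid under ampicillin selection. The recommended host is a recombination-deficient strain, a common precaution for plasmids carrying the repeated long terminal repeats of a lentiviral genome.

The construct combines two functions in a single viral genome. An H1 promoter, an RNA polymerase III promoter commonly used for small RNA expression, drives a short hairpin RNA targeting rat Psd95 to knock down the endogenous protein. According to the depositor's map note, a ubiquitin promoter (as in the parental FUGW design) drives a mutant rat PSD-95 fused to EGFP, so that transduced cells lose the native protein, express the mutant in its place and are marked by fluorescence. The record does not say how the replacement transcript escapes the shRNA.

The identity of the point mutation is recorded inconsistently. The plasmid name and mutation field give E17R, the depositor's map comment gives E15R, and the stated purpose refers to a Q15A-EGFP fusion, so the exact substitution should be confirmed by sequencing. No feature table is supplied, so other elements inherited from FUGW cannot be verified here. The associated study examined the role of PSD-95 in regulating synaptic strength and long-term depression, which fits use of this vector for knockdown-and-rescue experiments with PSD-95 mutants.
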