>Addgene plasmid #74027 | FH95pUP95E17RGW (D4) | addgene partial sequence | sequence record 140878 | FUGW-Fwd 5'-ATTACAGGGACAGCAGAGATCC-3'
ACGTCATCAACCCGCTCCAAGGAATCGCGGGCCCAGTGTCACTAGGCGGGAACACCCAGCGCGCGTGCGC
CCTGGCAGGAAGATGGCTGTGAGGGACAGGGGAGTGGCGCCCTGCAATATTTGCATGTCGCTATGTGTTC
TGGGAAATCACCATAAACGTGAAATGTCTTTGGATTTGGGAATCTTATAAGTTCTGTATGAGACCACAGA
TCCCCGGACATCCAGGCACACAAGTTCAAGAGACTTGTGTGCCTGGATGTCCTTTTTGGAAAGCTTATCG
AATTAATTAACCCGTGTCGGCTCCAGATCTGGCCTCCGCGCCGGGTTTTGGCGCCTCCCGCGGGCGCCCC
CCTCCTCACGGCGAGCGCTGCCACGTCAGACGAAGGGCGCAGCGAGCGTCCTGATCCTTCCGCCCGGACG
CTCAGGACAGCGGCCCGCTGCTCATAAGACTCGGCCTTAGAACCCCAGTATCAGCAGAAGGACATTTTAG
GACGGGACTTGGGTGACTCTAGGGCACTGGTTTTCTTTCCAGAGAGCGGAACAGGCGAGGAAAAGTAGTC
CCTTCTCGGCGATTCTGCGGAGGGATCTCCGTGGGGCGGTGAACGCCGATGATTATATAAGGACGCGCCG
GGTGTGGCACAGCTAGTTCCGTCGCAGCCGGGATTTGGGTCGCGGTTCTTGTTTGTGGATCGCTGTGATC
GTCACTTGGTGAGTAGCGGGCTGCTGGGCTGGCCGG
