>Addgene plasmid #74027 | FH95pUP95E17RGW (D4) | addgene partial sequence | sequence record 140984 | EGFP-N 5'-CGTCGCCGTCCAGCTCGACCAG-3'
CTTGCTCACCATGGTGGCGATGGATCCCGGGCCCGCGGTACCGAGTCTCTCTCGGGCTGGGACCCAGATG
TAGGGGCCTGAGAGGTCTTCAATGACACGTTTCACTTTGTGATAGATCTCTTCAAAGCTGTCGCCCTCTA
CGATGGCTGAGAAGCACTCTGTGAACTCCTGCTCCAGCTTCGTGGCTCTGTCGAAGGCTTTCCGGGCTTG
CTCCTCTGTGATCCGCTTATTGATCTCTAGCACATTCTCCAGGGAGCGGGGACGGATGAAGATGGCGATG
GGGTGCAGGTGGGCCGCCTGCAGCCGCCGCACGGCATTGGCCGAGACATCGAGGATGCAGTGCTTCCCCT
GCTCTGCTACCTCTCGCACAGACTGGACGCTGGTCCCATAGAGGTGGCTGTTGTACTGGCCAGCCTCAAT
GAACTTATGCGCTTGAATATCCTTCTCCATTTTCTCCCGGGAGGAGACAAAGTGGTAATCCCGGCCGTCT
ATCTCATATTCCCGCTTAGGACGTGTCGTATGAGGGACACAGGATCCAAACTTGTCGGGGAACTCGGAGA
GAAGATCATCGTTGGCACGGTCTTTGGTGGGTCCAAGGATGATGATGGGACGAGCATAGTGCACTTCCAT
CTGGGTCACCGTCTCATAGCTCAGAACCGAGTCTTCTCGACCCTGTGATCCAGAGCTGGAGCCCCAGTCC
TTGGCCTTTAACCTTGACCACTCTCGTCGCTCGACCCGCCGTTTGCTGGGAATGAAGCCAATGTCGTCGG
TCTCACTGTCGGAGTGGACCCGCCGTGCTTGCCACCACTCTTCGTCACCAGCGTCAATGACATGAAGCAC
ATCCC
