>Addgene plasmid #74027 | FH95pUP95E17RGW (D4) | addgene partial sequence | sequence record 141064 | hUBCpro-F 5'-TGAAGCTCCGGTTTTGAACT-3'
AGGCACCTTTTGAAATGTAATCATTTGGGTCAATATGTAATTTTCAGTGTTAGACTAGTAAATTGTCCGC
TAAATTCTGGCCGTTTTTGGCTTTTTTGTTAGACGAAGCTTGGGCTGCAGGTCGACTCTAGACCACCATG
GACTGTCTCTGTATAGTGACAACCAAGAAATACCGCTACCAAGATAGAGACACGCCACCTCTGGAACACA
GCCCGGCCCACCTCCCCAACCAGGCCAATTCTCCCCCTGTGATTGTCAACACGGACACCCTAGAAGCCCC
AGGATATGAGTTGCAGGTGAATGGAACAGAGGGGGAGATGGAGTATGAGGAGATCACATTGGAAAGGGGT
AACTCAGGTCTGGGCTTCAGCATCGCAGGTGGCACTGACAACCCGCACATCGGTGACGACCCGTCCATTT
TTATCACCAAGATCATTCCTGGTGGGGCTGCAGCCCAGGATGGCCGCCTCAGGGTCAATGACAGCATCCT
GTTTGTAAATGAAGTGGATGTTCGGGAGGTGACCCATTCAGCTGCGGTGGAGGCCCTCAAAGAGGCAGGT
TCCATCGTTCGCCTCTATGTCATGCGCCGGAAACCCCCAGCCGAAAAGGTCATGGAGATCAAACTCATCA
AAGGGCCTAAAGGACTTGGCTTCAGCATTGCGGGGGGCGTTGGGAACCAGCACATCCCTGGAGATAACAG
CATCTATGTAACGAAGATCATCGAAGGAGGTGCTGCCCACAAGGATGGCAGGTTGCAGATTGGAGACAAG
ATCCTGGCGGTCAACAGTGTGG
